>Addgene plasmid #113998 | pOGG042 | addgene full sequence | sequence record 223425 | Addgene NGS Result
CACATTTCCCCGAAAAGTGCCACCTGACGTCTAAGAAACCATTATTATCATGACATTAACCTATAAAAAT
AGGCGTATCACGAGGCCCTTTCGTCCACTGAAGAGCCACTTCGTGCGTCTCATAGTTCAGCGATCGGCTC
GTTGCCCTGCGCCGCTCCAAAGCCCGCGACGCAGCGCCGGCAGGCAGAGCAAGTAGAGGGCAGCGCCTGC
AATCCATGCCCACCCGTTCCACGTTGTTATAGAAGCCGCATAGATCGCCGTGAAGAGGAGGGGTCCGACG
ATCGAGGTCAGGCTGGTGAGCGCCGCCAGTGAGCCTTGCAGCTGCCCCTGACGTTCCTCATCCACCTGCC
TGGACAACATTGCTTGCAGCGCCGGCATTCCGATGCCACCCGAAGCAAGCAGGACCATGATCGGGAACGC
CATCCATCCCCGTGTCGCGAAGGCAAGCAGGATGTAGCCTGTGCCGTCGGCAATCATTCCGAGCATGAGT
GCCCGCCTTTCGCCGAGCCGGGCGGCTACAGGGCCGGTGATCATTGCCTGGGCGAGTGAATGCAGAATGC
CAAATGCGGCAAGCGAAATGCCGATCGTGGTCGCGTCCCAGTGAAAGCGATCCTCGCCGAAAATGACCCA
AAGCGCGGCCGGCACCTGTCCGACAAGTTGCATGATGAAGAACACCGCCATCAGGGCGGCGACGACGGTC
ATGCCCCGGGCCCACCGGAACGAAGCGAGCGGGTTGAGAGCCTCCCGGCGTAACGGCCGGCGTTCGCCTT
TGTGCGACTCCGGCAAAAGGAAACAGCCCGTCAGGAAATTGAGGCCGTTCAAGGCTGCCGCGGCGAAGAA
CGGAGCGTGGGGGGAGAAACCGCCCATCAGCCCACCGAGCACAGGTCCCGCGACCATCCCGAACCCGAAA
CAGGCGCTCATGAAGCCGAAGTGCCGCGCGCGCTCATCGCCATCAGTGATATCGGCAATATAAGCGCCGG
CTACCGCCCCAGTCGCCCCGGTGATGCCGGCCACGATCCGCCCGATATAGAGAACCCAAAGGAAAGGCGC
TGTCGCCATGATGGCGTAGTCGACAGTGGCGCCGGCCAGCGACACGAGCAAGATTGGCCGCCGCCCGAAA
CGATCCGACAGCGCGCCCAGCACAGGTGCGCAGGCAAATTGCACCAACGCATACAGCGCCAGCAGAATGC
CATAGTGGGCGGTGACGTCGTTCGAGTGAACCAGATCGCGCAGGAGGCCCGGCAGCACCGGCATAATCAG
GCCGATGCCGACAGCGTCGAGCGCGACAGTGCTCAGAATTACGATCAGGGGTATGTTGGGTTTCACGTCT
GGCCTCCGGACCAGCCTCCGCTGGTCCGATTGAACGCGCGGATTCTTTATCACTGATAAGTTGGTGGACA
TATTATGTTTATCAGTGATAAAGTGTCAAGCATGACAAAGTTGCAGCCGAATACAGTGATCCGTGCCGCC
CTGGACCTGTTGAACGAGGTCGGCGTAGACGGTCTGACGACACGCAAACTGGCGGAACGGTTGGGGGTTC
AGCAGCCGGCGCTTTACTGGCACTTCAGGAACAAGCGGGCGCTGCTCGACGCACTGGCCGAAGCCATGCT
GGCGGAGAATCATACGCATTCGGTGCCGAGAGCCGACGACGACTGGCGCTCATTTCTGATCGGGAATGCC
CGCAGCTTCAGGCAGGCGCTGCTCGCCTACCGCGATGGCGCGCGCATCCATGCCGGCACGCGACCGGGCG
CACCGCAGATGGAAACGGCCGACGCGCAGCTTCGCTTCCTCTGCGAGGCGGGTTTTTCGGCCGGGGACGC
CGTCAATGCGCTGATGACAATCAGCTACTTCACTGTTGGGGCCGTGCTTGAGGAGCAGGCCGGCGACAGC
GATGCCGGCGAGCGCGGCGGCACCGTTGAACAGGCTCCGCTCTCGCCGCTGTTGCGGGCCGCGATAGACG
CCTTCGACGAAGCCGGTCCGGACGCAGCGTTCGAGCAGGGACTCGCGGTGATTGTCGATGGATTGGCGAA
AAGGAGGCTCGTTGTCAGGAACGTTGAAGGACCGAGAAAGGGTGACGATTGATTGCTGAGACGCACAGAG
TGATTAATGAATCGGCCAACGCGCGGGGAGAGGCGGTTTGCGTATTGGGCGCTCTTCCGCTTCCTCGCTC
ACTGACTCGCTGCGCTCGGTCGTTCGGCTGCGGCGAGCGGTATCAGCTCACTCAAAGGCGGTAATACGGT
TATCCACAGAATCAGGGGATAACGCAGGAAAGAACATGTGAGCAAAAGGCCAGCAAAAGGCCAGGAACCG
TAAAAAGGCCGCGTTGCTGGCGTTTTTCCATAGGCTCCGCCCCCCTGACGAGCATCACAAAAATCGACGC
TCAAGTCAGAGGTGGCGAAACCCGACAGGACTATAAAGATACCAGGCGTTTCCCCCTGGAAGCTCCCTCG
TGCGCTCTCCTGTTCCGACCCTGCCGCTTACCGGATACCTGTCCGCCTTTCTCCCTTCGGGAAGCGTGGC
GCTTTCTCATAGCTCACGCTGTAGGTATCTCAGTTCGGTGTAGGTCGTTCGCTCCAAGCTGGGCTGTGTG
CACGAACCCCCCGTTCAGCCCGACCGCTGCGCCTTATCCGGTAACTATCGTCTTGAGTCCAACCCGGTAA
GACACGACTTATCGCCACTGGCAGCAGCCACTGGTAACAGGATTAGCAGAGCGAGGTATGTAGGCGGTGC
TACAGAGTTCTTGAAGTGGTGGCCTAACTACGGCTACACTAGAAGAACAGTATTTGGTATCTGCGCTCTG
CTGAAGCCAGTTACCTTCGGAAAAAGAGTTGGTAGCTCTTGATCCGGCAAACAAACCACCGCTGGTAGCG
GTGGTTTTTTTGTTTGCAAGCAGCAGATTACGCGCAGAAAAAAAGGATCTCAAGAAGATCCTTTGATCTT
TTCTACGGGGTCTGACGCTCAGTGGAACGAAAACTCACGTTAAGGGATTTTGGTCATGAGATTATCAAAA
AGGATCTTCACCTAGATCCTTTTAAATTAAAAATGAAGTTTTAAATCAATCTAAAGTATATATGAGTAAA
CTTGGTCTGACAGTTATTTGCCGACTACCTTGGTGATCTCGCCTTTTACGTAATGGACAAATTCTTCCAA
CTGATCTGCGCGCGAGGCCAAGCGATCTTCTTCTTGTCCAAGATAAGCCTGTCTAGCTTCAAGTATGACG
GGCTGATACTGGGCCGGCAGGCGCTCCATTGCCCAGTCGGCAGCGACATCCTTCGGCGCGATTTTGCCGG
TTACTGCGCTGTACCAAATGCGGGACAACGTAAGCACTACATTTCGCTCATCGCCAGCCCAGTCGGGCGG
CGAGTTCCATAGCGTTAAGGTTTCATTTAGCGCCTCAAATAGATCCTGTTCAGGAACCGGATCAAAGAGT
TCCTCCGCCGCTGGACCTACCAAGGCAACGCTATGTTCTCTTGCTTTTGTCAGCAAGATAGCCAGATCAA
TGTCGATCGTGGCTGGCTCGAAGATACCTGCAAGAATGTCATTGCGCTGCCATTCTCCAAATTGCAGTTC
GCGCTTAGCTGGATAACGCCACGGAATGATGTCGTCGTGCACAACAATGGTGACTTCTACAGCGCGGAGA
ATCTCGCTCTCTCCAGGGGAAGCCGAAGTTTCCAAAAGGTCGTTGATCAAAGCTCGCCGCGTTGTTTCAT
CAAGCCTTACGGTCACCGTAACCAGCAAATCAATATCGCTGTGTGGCTTCAGGCCGCCATCCACTGCGGA
GCCGTACAAATGTACGGCCAGCAACGTCGGTTCGAGATGGCGCTCGATGACGCCAACTACCTCTGATAGT
TGAGTCGATACTTCGGCGATCACCGCTTCCCTCATGATGTTTAACTTTGTTTTAGGGCGACTGCCCTGCT
GCGTAACATCGTTGCTGCTCCATAACATCAAACATCGACCCACGGCGTAACGCGCTTGCTGCTTGGATGC
CCGAGGCATAGACTGTACCCCAAAAAAAAACAGTCATAACAAGCCATGAAAACCGCCACTGCGCCGTTAC
CACCGCTGCGTTCGGTCAAGGTTCTGGACCAGTTGCGTGAGCGCATACTCTTCCTTTTTCAATATTATTG
AAGCATTTATCAGGGTTATTGTCTCATGAGCGGATACATATTTGAATGTATTTAGAAAAATAAACAAATA
GGGGTTCCGCG
Features (pLannotate 1.2.2; 8 found; start..end, strand, type, name):
    127..1326    -  CDS            TcR: tetracycline efflux protein; tetA; confers resistance to tetracycline
   1432..2082    +  CDS            TetR: tetracycline resistance regulatory protein; tetR
   2103..2152    -  CDS            lacI (fragment): lac repressor; lacI; The lac repressor binds to the lac operator to inhibit transcription in E. coli. This inhibition can be relieved by adding lactose or isopropyl-β-D-thiogalactopyranoside (IPTG).
   2335..2923    -  rep_origin     ori: high-copy-number ColE1/pMB1/pBR322/pUC origin of replication
   3097..3885    -  CDS            aadA: S3AD_ECOLX - Experimental evidence at protein level: Swiss-Prot protein existence level 1. Mediates bacterial resistance to the antibiotics streptomycin and spectinomycin. From Escherichia coli.
   3892..3948    -  CDS            GmR (fragment): gentamycin acetyltransferase; aacC1; confers resistance to gentamycin
   4036..4116    +  CDS            int (fragment): INT2_ECOLX - Protein inferred from homology: Swiss-Prot protein existence level 3. Putative integrase believed to be involved in the insertion of antibiotic resistance genes into plasmids and transposons. From Escherichia coli.
   4107..4211    -  promoter       AmpR promoter: bla
