[The description below was written by a language model from this plasmid's Addgene catalogue record and pLannotate feature annotations shown in this document.]
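Description:
pOGG042 is a small (about 4.2 kb) high-copy bacterial plasmid that serves as a parts-donor module in the Bacterial Expression Vector Archive (BEVA), a system for assembling custom Golden Gate-compatible vectors from interchangeable pieces. It is not itself an expression vector in the working sense. It stores a tetracycline resistance module (recorded as pLVC-P2-tet) in a commercial carrier backbone of the kind used to deliver synthesised DNA. The plasmid replicates from a ColE1/pUC-type origin. It is selected in E. coli with spectinomycin through an aadA adenylyltransferase gene, so the carrier's own marker differs from the one it donates.

The payload is a synthetic tetracycline resistance cassette consisting of the tetA efflux pump gene (TcR) and the divergently oriented tetR repressor gene. In the native arrangement, TetR keeps efflux pump expression repressed until tetracycline is present. The record states that the sequence was domesticated for Golden Gate cloning, which normally means that internal recognition sites for the Type IIS enzymes used in assembly were removed. This lets the module be excised and ligated intact. The specific enzymes and overhangs are not given.

The remaining annotations are short fragments of lacI, a gentamicin acetyltransferase and an integron integrase, plus an AmpR promoter. The fragments are most likely backbone remnants or flanking sequence around aadA rather than functional genes. The AmpR promoter lies upstream of aadA in the same orientation and may drive its expression. The module is intended to be combined with other BEVA modules to build new tetracycline-selectable Golden Gate cloning vectors.
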