Addgene plasmid #113998: pOGG042
Purpose: Vector construction module. Tetracycline resistance module for construction of Golden Gate cloning vectors
Depositing lab: Philip Poole. Depositing organization: University of Oxford. Publication: A Bacterial Expression Vector Archive (BEVA) for Flexible Modular Assembly of Golden Gate-Compatible Vectors. Geddes BA, Mendoza-Suarez MA, Poole PS. Front Microbiol. 2019 Jan 14;9:3345. doi: 10.3389/fmicb.2018.03345. eCollection 2018. PubMed 30692983.
Backbone
  Vector backbone: pLVC-P2-tet
  Vector type: Bacterial Expression
Growth in bacteria
  Bacterial resistance: Spectinomycin, 50 μg/mL
  Growth temperature: 37°C
  Growth strain: DH5alpha
  Copy number: High Copy
Gene/Insert
  Gene/Insert name: Tetracycline
  Species: Synthetic
  Mutation: Domesticated for Golden Gate cloning
  Cloning method: Unknown
Terms and licenses: Academic/Nonprofit Terms; Industry Terms: Not Available to Industry
Depositor comments: pLVC-P2-tet. Backbone from Invitrogen for synthesised parts. Please visit https://www.biorxiv.org/content/early/2018/08/16/392423 for bioRxiv preprint.
How to cite: pOGG042 was a gift from Philip Poole (Addgene plasmid # 113998 ; http://n2t.net/addgene:113998 ; RRID:Addgene_113998)
